>Addgene plasmid #232492 | pBEL2577 | addgene full sequence | sequence record 464785 | Addgene NGS Result
CATTCAGAGAAGAAACCAATTGTCCATATTGCATCAGACATTGCCGTCACTGCGTCTTTTACTGGCTCTT
CTCGCTAACCAAACCGGTAACCCCGCTTATTAAAAGCATTCTGTAACAAAGCGGGACCAAAGCCATGACA
AAAACGCGTAACAAAAGTGTCTATAATCACGGCAGAAAAGTCCACATTGATTATTTGCACGGCGTCACAC
TTTGCTATGCCATAGCATTTTTATCCATAAGATTAGCGGATCCTACCTGACGCTTTTTATCGCAACTCTC
TACTGTTTCTCCATACCCGTTTTTTTGGGCTAGCCGAAGGGTGAATTATGCATCACCACCATCACCATCA
GCATCAACACGAAAATCTGTATTTTCAGGGGATGGCTCTTAACACACCACAAATTACGCCGACAAAAAAG
ATAACAGTGAGGGCAATCGGCGAGGAACTGCCGCGTGGTGATTACCAACGTTGCCCGCAATGTGACATGC
TGTTTAGCCTGCCCGAGATAAATTCTCATCAAAGTGCCTATTGTCCGCGCTGTCAGGCAAAAATTCGTGA
CGGGCGCGACTGGTCGCTAACGCGCCTGGCGGCAATGGCCTTCACCATGCTGTTGCTTATGCCGTTTGCC
TGGGGCGAACCGCTGTTGCATATCTGGCTGTTAGGCATTCGTATTGACGCCAACGTTATGCAAGGCATCT
GGCAAATGACCAAACAGGGCGATGCGATAACGGGGTCGATGGTCTTTTTCTGCGTTATTGGTGCCCCGCT
CATTCTGGTGACCTCCATAGCTTATTTATGGTTTGGTAACCGACTGGGAATGAATTTACGTCCGGTACTG
CTGATGCTTGAGCGACTTAAAGAGTGGGTAATGCTCGATATCTACCTGGTCGGCATTGGCGTTGCTTCTA
TAAAGGTACAGGATTATGCCCATATCCAGGCTGGTGTCGGCTTGTTCTCTTTTGTGGCGTTGGTGATTTT
AACGACGGTGACGTTGTCACATCTTAATGTCGAAGAACTGTGGGAGCGATTTTATCCGCAGCGCCCCGCT
ACGCGTAGGGACGAGAAACTTCGTGTCTGTCTTGGGTGCCATTTTACCGGCTATCCAGATCAGCGTGGTC
GCTGCCCGCGTTGCCATATCCCGCTACGCCTGCGTCGCCGTCATAGTCTGCAAAAATGCTGGGCGGCGCT
GTTAGCGTCAATCGTTTTATTGTTACCTGCCAACCTGTTGCCTATTTCTATCATTTATCTGAACGGAGGA
CGGCAGGAAGATACAATTCTTTCCGGAATTATGTCGCTGGCAAGTAGCAACATTGCGGTTGCAGGAATCG
TGTTTATCGCCAGTATTCTGGTACCGTTTACTGCCGTGATCGTCATGTTCACTTTACTGTTGAGCATTCA
TTTTAAATGCCAGCAAGGTTTACGCACACGCATTCTGTTACTGCGGATGGTGACCTGGATTGGTCGCTGG
TCGATGCTCGACCTGTTTGTCATATCTTTAACCATGTCGCTGATTAATCGCGATCAGATCCTCGCTTTTA
CTATGGGACCGGCTGCGTTTTATTTCGGCGCAGCGGTAATTTTGACTATTCTTGCTGTGGAATGGCTGGA
CAGCCGCTTACTTTGGGATGCACATGAGTCAGGAAACGCCCGCTTCGACGACTGAAGCGCAGATTAAAAA
TAAACGCCGTATCTCACCTTTCTGGCTGCTGCCGTTCATCGCGCTAATGATTGCCAGTTGGCTGATTTGG
GACAGTTATCAGGACCGGGGTAATACCGTCACCATCGACTTTATGTCGGCGGATGGTATTGTTCCAGGCC
GTACGCCTGTTCGTTATCAGGGCGTTGAAGTCGGAACAGTGCAGGATATCAGCCTCAGCGACGATCTTCG
TAAGATTGAAGTCAAGGTCAGCATCAAGTCCGATATGAAAGATGCGCTGCGCGAAGAGACTCAGTTCTGG
CTGGTGACGCCAAAAGCATCGTTGGCAGGTGTCTCCGGGCTGGACGCCCTCGTCGGTGGGAACTATATCG
GCATGATGCCGGGTAAAGGTAAAGAGCAGGATCACTTTGTCGCACTCGATACCCAACCGAAATATCGGCT
GGACAATGGCGATCTGATGATCCACCTGCAAGCCCCCGATCTCGGTTCGCTGAACAGCGGTTCATTGGTC
TATTTCCGCAAGATCCCGGTGGGAAAAGTCTACGACTATGCCATCAATCCCAACAAGCAAGGCGTGGTGA
TTGATGTCCTGATCGAGCGGCGTTTTACCGATCTGGTGAAAAAAGGTAGCCGTTTCTGGAACGTTTCCGG
CGTTGATGCCAACGTCAGTATCAGTGGCGCGAAGGTGAAACTGGAAAGCCTGGCGGCACTGGTTAACGGT
GCGATTGCCTTCGATTCACCAGAAGAGTCGAAACCTGCCGAGGCGGAAGATACCTTTGGTCTGTATGAAG
ATCTGGCCCACAGCCAGCGTGGCGTAATAATAAAACTGGAACTGCCGAGTGGGGCCGGATTAACCGCCGA
CTCGACGCCGTTAATGTATCAGGGGCTGGAAGTCGGACAGCTGACTAAACTGGATTTAAATCCTGGTGGT
AAAGTCACAGGGGAAATGACCGTTGATCCCAGCGTCGTTACCCTGCTTCGTGAAAATACCCGCATCGAAT
TACGCAACCCGAAATTATCCCTTAGCGATGCTAATCTCAGCGCCCTGCTGACCGGCAAAACCTTCGAGCT
GGTGCCCGGCGATGGCGAGCCACGCAAAGAGTTCGTTGTTGTGCCAGGCGAAAAAGCACTGCTGCATGAA
CCTGATGTTCTGACGCTGACCCTGACCGCGCCGGAAAGTTACGGTATTGATGCGGGTCAGCCGCTCATTC
TTCACGGCGTGCAGGTAGGCCAGGTTATCGATCGTAAACTCACCAGCAAAGGCGTCACCTTTACCGTCGC
CATCGAGCCTCAGCATCGCGAACTGGTAAAAGGCGATAGCAAATTTGTCGTCAACAGCCGTGTCGATGTG
AAGGTGGGGCTGGATGGCGTTGAGTTTCTCGGTGCCAGCGCCTCAGAATGGATCAATGGCGGGATACGTA
TTCTGCCGGGCGATAAAGGTGAGATGAAAGCCAGCTATCCACTGTATGCCAATTTGGAAAAAGCGCTGGA
GAACAGCCTTAGCGATTTACCCACCACAACCGTGAGTTTGAGTGCAGAGACGCTGCCGGATGTGCAGGCA
GGATCGGTAGTGCTGTACCGTAAATTTGAAGTTGGTGAAGTGATTACCGTGCGTCCGCGAGCTAACGCGT
TTGATATCGATCTGCATATTAAGCCGGAGTATCGCAACCTTCTGACCAGCAATAGCGTGTTCTGGGCAGA
AGGCGGGGCGAAAGTTCAGCTGAATGGTAGTGGTCTGACCGTACAGGCATCCCCGCTCTCCAGAGCATTA
AAGGGAGCCATTAGCTTCGACAACCTCAGCGGTGCCAGCGCCAGTCAGCGTAAAGGCGATAAGCGTATTC
TGTATGCTTCCGAAACAGCGGCCCGTGCGGTTGGCGGGCAGATTACGCTTCACGCTTTCGATGCCGGAAA
ACTGGCGGTCGGGATGCCAATTCGCTATCTCGGTATTGATATCGGGCAAATCCAGACGCTGGATCTGATT
ACCGCACGCAATGAAGTACAGGCAAAGGCGGTACTTTACCCGGAATATGTCCAGACCTTTGCTCGCGGTG
GTACGCGCTTCTCAGTGGTCACACCGCAAATTTCGGCAGCTGGCGTTGAGCATCTTGATACTATCCTCCA
GCCGTATATCAACGTCGAACCAGGCCGGGGCAATCCTCGCCGCGACTTTGAATTACAAGAGGCCACCATT
ACTGATTCGCGTTACCTGGATGGCTTAAGCATTATTGTTGAAGCGCCGGAAGCCGGTTCGTTAGGCATCG
GTACGCCTGTGCTGTTCCGTGGTCTGGAAGTCGGTACGGTTACAGGAATGACGCTGGGGACATTGTCAGA
TCGCGTGATGATTGCGATGCGCATCAGTAAACGCTATCAACACCTGGTGCGTAACAATTCCGTCTTCTGG
TTGGCATCGGGTTACAGTCTGGACTTTGGTCTGACGGGCGGCGTAGTGAAAACCGGCACCTTTAACCAGT
TTATCCGTGGCGGCATCGCCTTCGCCACGCCTCCGGGTACGCCACTGGCACCGAAAGCCCAGGAAGGCAA
ACACTTCCTGTTGCAGGAAAGTGAACCGAAAGAGTGGCGTGAATGGGGAACTGCGCTTCCCAAATAAGGT
ACCAAATTCCAGAAAAGAGACGCTGAAAAGCGTCTTTTTTCGTTTTGGTCCTGGTCTGAGGAATGGTTGT
AAGCTTGGCTGTTTTGGCGGATGAGAGAAGATTTTCAGCCTGATACAGATTAAATCAGAACGCAGAAGCG
GTCTGATAAAACAGAATTTGCCTGGCGGCAGTAGCGCGGTGGTCCCACCTGACCCCATGCCGAACTCAGA
AGTGAAACGCCGTAGCGCCGATGGTAGTGTGGGGTCTCCCCATGCGAGAGTAGGGAACTGCCAGGCATCA
AATAAAACGAAAGGCTCAGTCGAAAGACTGGGCCTTTCGTTTTATCTGTTGTTTGTCGGTGAACGCTCTC
CTGAGTAGGACAAATCCGCCGGGAGCGGATTTGAACGTTGCGAAGCAACGGCCCGGAGGGTGGCGGGCAG
GACGCCCGCCATAAACTGCCAGGCATCAAATTAAGCAGAAGGCCATCCTGACGGATGGCCTTTTTGCGTT
TCTACAAACTCTTTTGTTTATTTTTCTAAATACATTCAAATATGTATCCGCTCATGAGACAATAACCCTG
ATAAATGCTTCAATAATATTGAAAAAGGAAGAGTATGAGTATTCAACATTTCCGTGTCGCCCTTATTCCC
TTTTTTGCGGCATTTTGCCTTCCTGTTTTTGCTCACCCAGAAACGCTGGTGAAAGTAAAAGATGCTGAAG
ATCAGTTGGGTGCACGAGTGGGTTACATCGAACTGGATCTCAACAGCGGTAAGATCCTTGAGAGTTTTCG
CCCCGAAGAACGTTTTCCAATGATGAGCACTTTTAAAGTTCTGCTATGTGGCGCGGTATTATCCCGTGTT
GACGCCGGGCAAGAGCAACTCGGTCGCCGCATACACTATTCTCAGAATGACTTGGTTGAGTACTCACCAG
TCACAGAAAAGCATCTTACGGATGGCATGACAGTAAGAGAATTATGCAGTGCTGCCATAACCATGAGTGA
TAACACTGCGGCCAACTTACTTCTGACAACGATCGGAGGACCGAAGGAGCTAACCGCTTTTTTGCACAAC
ATGGGGGATCATGTAACTCGCCTTGATCGTTGGGAACCGGAGCTGAATGAAGCCATACCAAACGACGAGC
GTGACACCACGATGCCTGCAGCAATGGCAACAACGTTGCGCAAACTATTAACTGGCGAACTACTTACTCT
AGCTTCCCGGCAACAATTAATAGACTGGATGGAGGCGGATAAAGTTGCAGGACCACTTCTGCGCTCGGCC
CTTCCGGCTGGCTGGTTTATTGCTGATAAATCTGGAGCCGGTGAGCGTGGGTCTCGCGGTATCATTGCAG
CACTGGGGCCAGATGGTAAGCCCTCCCGTATCGTAGTTATCTACACGACGGGGAGTCAGGCAACTATGGA
TGAACGAAATAGACAGATCGCTGAGATAGGTGCCTCACTGATTAAGCATTGGTAACTGTCAGACCAAGTT
TACTCATATATACTTTAGATTGATT
[125 nt withheld, positions 5766-5890]
C
[141 nt withheld, positions 5892-6032]
CCTTTGACGTTGGAGTCCACGTTCTTT
[37 nt withheld, positions 6060-6096]
ACCCTATCTCGGGCTATTCTTTTGATTTATAAGGGATTTTGCCGATTTCGGCCTATTGGTTAAAAAATGA
GCTGATTTAACAAAAATTTAACGCGAATTTTAACAAAATATTAACGTTTACAATTTAAAAGGATCTAGGT
GAAGATCCTTTTTGATAATCTCATGACCAAAATCCCTTAACGTGAGTTTTCGTTCCACTGAGCGTCAGAC
CCCGTAGAAAAGATCAAAGGATCTTCTTGAGATCCTTTTTTTCTGCGCGTAATCTGCTGCTTGCAAACAA
AAAAACCACCGCTACCAGCGGTGGTTTGTTTGCCGGATCAAGAGCTACCAACTCTTTTTCCGAAGGTAAC
TGGCTCAGCAGAGCGCAGATACCAAATACTGTCCTTCTAGTGTAGCCGTAGTTAGGCCACCACTTCAAGA
ACTCTGTAGCACCGCCTACATACCTCGCTCTGCTAATCCTGTTACCAGTGGCTGCTGCCAGTGGCGATAA
GTCGTGTCTTACCGGGTTGGACTCAAGACGATAGTTACCGGATAAGGCGCAGCGGTCGGGCTGAACGGGG
GGTTCGTGCACACAGCCCAGCTTGGAGCGAACGACCTACACCGAACTGAGATACCTACAGCGTGAGCTAT
GAGAAAGCGCCACGCTTCCCGAAGGGAGAAAGGCGGACAGGTATCCGGTAAGCGGCAGGGTCGGAACAGG
AGAGCGCACGAGGGAGCTTCCAGGGGGAAACGCCTGGTATCTTTATAGTCCTGTCGGGTTTCGCCACCTC
TGACTTGAGCGTCGATTTTTGTGATGCTCGTCAGGGGGGCGGAGCCTATGGAAAAACGCCAGCAACGCGG
CCTTTTTACGGTTCCTGGCCTTTTGCTGGCCTTTTGCTCACATGTTCTTTCCTGCGTTATCCCCTGATTC
TGTGGATAACCGTATTACCGCCTTTGAGTGAGCTGATACCGCTCGCCGCAGCCGAACGACCGAGCGCAGC
GAGTCAGTGAGCGAGGAAGCGGAAGAGCGCCTGATGCGGTATTTTCTCCTTACGCATCTGTGCGGTATTT
CACACCGCATAGGGTCATGGCTGCGCCCCGACACCCGCCAACACCCGCTGACGCGCCCTGACGGGCTTGT
CTGCTCCCGGCATCCGCTTACAGACAAGCTGTGACCGTCTCCGGGAGCTGCATGTGTCAGAGGTTTTCAC
CGTCATCACCGAAACGCGCGAGGCAGAAGGAGATGGCGCCCAACAGTCCCCCGGCCACGGGGCCTGCCAC
CATACCCACGCCGAAACAAGCGCTCATGAGCCCGAAGTGGCGAGCCCGATCTTCCCCATCGGTGATGTCG
GCGATATAGGCGCCAGCAACCGCACCTGTGGCGCCGGTGATGCCGGCCACGATGCGTCCGGCGTAGAGGA
TCTGCTCATGTTTGACAGCTTATCATCGATGCATAATGTGCCTGTCAAATGGACGAAGCAGGGATTCTGC
AAACCCTATGCTACTCCGTCAAGCCGTCAATTGTCTGATTCGTTACCAATTATGACAACTTGACGGCTAC
ATCATTCACTTTTTCTTCACAACCGGCACGGAACTCGCTCGGGCTGGCCCCGGTGCATTTTTTAAATACC
CGCGAGAAATAGAGTTGATCGTCAAAACCAACATTGCGACCGACGGTGGCGATAGGCATCCGGGTGGTGC
TCAAAAGCAGCTTCGCCTGGCTGATACGTTGGTCCTCGCGCCAGCTTAAGACGCTAATCCCTAACTGCTG
GCGGAAAAGATGTGACAGACGCGACGGCGACAAGCAAACATGCTGTGCGACGCTGGCGATATCAAAATTG
CTGTCTGCCAGGTGATCGCTGATGTACTGACAAGCCTCGCGTACCCGATTATCCATCGGTGGATGGAGCG
ACTCGTTAATCGCTTCCATGCGCCGCAGTAACAATTGCTCAAGCAGATTTATCGCCAGCAGCTCCGAATA
GCGCCCTTCCCCTTGCCCGGCGTTAATGATTTGCCCAAACAGGTCGCTGAAATGCGGCTGGTGCGCTTCA
TCCGGGCGAAAGAACCCCGTATTGGCAAATATTGACGGCCAGTTAAGCCATTCATGCCAGTAGGCGCGCG
GACGAAAGTAAACCCACTGGTGATACCATTCGCGAGCCTCCGGATGACGACCGTAGTGATGAATCTCTCC
TGGCGGGAACAGCAAAATATCACCCGGTCGGCAAACAAATTCTCGTCCCTGATTTTTCACCACCCCCTGA
CCGCGAATGGTGAGATTGAGAATATAACCTTTCATTCCCAGCGGTCGGTCGATAAAAAAATCGAGATAAC
CGTTGGCCTCAATCGGCGTTAAACCCGCCACCAGATGGGCATTAAACGAGTATCCCGGCAGCAGGGGATC
ATTTTGCGCTTCAGCCATACTTTTCATACTCCCGC
Features (pLannotate 1.2.2; 15 found; start..end, strand, type, name):
     10..294     +  promoter       araBAD promoter: araBAD; promoter of the L-arabinose operon of E. coli; the araC regulatory gene is transcribed in the opposite direction (Guzman et al., 1995)
    382..1662    +  CDS            yebS: YEBS_ECOLI - Experimental evidence at protein level: Swiss-Prot protein existence level 1. Component of a transport pathway that contributes to membrane integrity. From Escherichia coli (strain K12).
   1634..4264    +  CDS            yebT: YEBT_ECOLI - Experimental evidence at protein level: Swiss-Prot protein existence level 1. Component of a transport pathway that contributes to membrane integrity (PubMed:27795327). May directly span the intermembrane space, facilitating the transport of substrates across the periplasm (Probable). From Escherichia coli (strain K12).
   4430..4545    +  ncRNA          5S rRNA: Accession: RF00001 - 5S ribosomal RNA
   4549..4635    +  terminator     rrnB T1 terminator: Escherichia coli rrnB; transcription terminator T1 from the E. coli rrnB gene
   4727..4754    +  terminator     rrnB T2 terminator: transcription terminator T2 from the E. coli rrnB gene
   4773..4864    +  promoter       AmpR promoter: bla
   4865..5725    +  CDS            AmpR: β-lactamase; bla; confers resistance to ampicillin, carbenicillin, and related antibiotics
   5767..6147    +  rep_origin     M13 ori (sequence partly withheld): M13 bacteriophage origin of replication; arrow indicates direction of (+) strand synthesis
   6333..6920    +  rep_origin     ori: high-copy-number ColE1/pMB1/pBR322/pUC origin of replication
   7106..7157    -  misc_feature   bom (fragment): basis of mobility region from pBR322
   7273..7312    -  CDS            rop (fragment): Rop protein, which maintains plasmids at low copy number; rop
   7313..7498    -  CDS            TcR (fragment): tetracycline efflux protein; tet; confers resistance to tetracycline
   7508..7526    +  promoter       tet promoter (fragment): E. coli promoter for tetracycline efflux protein gene
   7616..8494    -  CDS            araC: L-arabinose regulatory protein; araC
