[The description below was written by a language model from this plasmid's Addgene catalogue record and pLannotate feature annotations shown in this document.]
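Description:
pBEL2577 is a bacterial expression plasmid built on a pBAD backbone for arabinose-inducible co-expression of the E. coli LetA and LetB proteins (also known as YebS and YebT), with LetA carrying a K328A point mutation. The 8.5 kb plasmid replicates from a ColE1/pMB1-type origin and is recorded as high copy. It is selected with ampicillin through the bla β-lactamase gene under its own promoter. An M13 phage origin is also present, along with short remnants of pBR322 elements (bom, rop, the tetracycline resistance gene and its promoter) that are only fragments and are not expected to be functional.

The payload sits downstream of the araBAD promoter, with the araC regulator encoded divergently on the opposite strand, so transcription is kept low without L-arabinose and switched on when it is added. The letA and letB reading frames are annotated in their native tandem arrangement, with a short overlap between the end of yebS and the start of yebT, which suggests the two genes are expressed as an operon from a single transcript. The catalogue lists an N-terminal 6xHis-2xQH tag followed by a TEV protease site on the insert, which would allow affinity purification and tag removal. This tag is not annotated separately in the feature table, but there is room for it between the promoter and the yebS start. Transcription is terminated by the rrnB T1 and T2 terminators, which lie after a 5S rRNA segment.

LetA and LetB are annotated as components of a transport pathway that contributes to membrane integrity, with LetB possibly spanning the periplasm. The construct is presumably meant for producing the LetA(K328A)–LetB pair to test the role of this residue, although the record does not state the specific assay.
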