Addgene plasmid #232492: pBEL2577
Purpose: Expression plasmid of LetA(K328A) with LetB
Depositing lab: Gira Bhabha & Damian Ekiert. Depositing organization: Johns Hopkins University and School of Medicine. Publication: LetA defines a structurally distinct transporter family. Santarossa CC, Li Y, Yousef S, Hasdemir HS, Rodriguez CC, Haase MAB, Baek M, Coudray N, Pavek JG, Focke KN, Silverberg AL, Bautista C, Yeh JT, Marty MT, Baker D, Tajkhorshid E, Ekiert DC, Bhabha G. Nature. 2026 Jan 21. doi: 10.1038/s41586-025-09990-0. PubMed 41565823.
Backbone
  Vector backbone: pBAD
  Vector type: Bacterial Expression
Growth in bacteria
  Bacterial resistance: Ampicillin, 100 μg/mL
  Growth temperature: 37°C
  Growth strain: DH5alpha
  Copy number: High Copy
Gene/Insert
  Gene/Insert name: YebST (alt name: LetAB)
  Species: E. coli
  Mutation: LetA K328A
  Entrez Gene: letA (a.k.a. b1833, ECK1832, yebS); letB (a.k.a. b1834, ECK1833, yebT)
  Promoter: araBAD
  Tag / fusion protein: 6xHis2xQH-TEV (N terminal on insert)
  Cloning method: Gibson Cloning
Terms and licenses: Academic/Nonprofit Terms; Industry Terms: Not Available to Industry
Depositor comments: Please visit https://doi.org/10.1101/2025.03.21.644421 for bioRxiv preprint.
How to cite: pBEL2577 was a gift from Gira Bhabha & Damian Ekiert (Addgene plasmid # 232492 ; http://n2t.net/addgene:232492 ; RRID:Addgene_232492)
